>Addgene plasmid #244781 | CL20_mEGFP_Vidr_014 | addgene full sequence | sequence record 488244 | Addgene NGS Result
TTGAGATCCTTTTTTTCTGCGCGTAATCTGCTGCTTGCAAACAAAAAAACCACCGCTACCAGCGGTGGTT
TGTTTGCCGGATCAAGAGCTACCAACTCTTTTTCCGAAGGTAACTGGCTTCAGCAGAGCGCAGATACCAA
ATACTGTTCTTCTAGTGTAGCCGTAGTTAGGCCACCACTTCAAGAACTCTGTAGCACCGCCTACATACCT
CGCTCTGCTAATCCTGTTACCAGTGGCTGCTGCCAGTGGCGATAAGTCGTGTCTTACCGGGTTGGACTCA
AGACGATAGTTACCGGATAAGGCGCAGCGGTCGGGCTGAACGGGGGGTTCGTGCACACAGCCCAGCTTGG
AGCGAACGACCTACACCGAACTGAGATACCTACAGCGTGAGCTATGAGAAAGCGCCACGCTTCCCGAAGG
GAGAAAGGCGGACAGGTATCCGGTAAGCGGCAGGGTCGGAACAGGAGAGCGCACGAGGGAGCTTCCAGGG
GGAAACGCCTGGTATCTTTATAGTCCTGTCGGGTTTCGCCACCTCTGACTTGAGCGTCGATTTTTGTGAT
GCTCGTCAGGGGGGCGGAGCCTATGGAAAAACGCCAGCAACGCGGCCTTTTTACGGTTCCTGGCCTTTTG
CTGGCCTTTTGCTCACATGTTCTTTCCTGCGTTATCCCCTGATTCTGTGGATAACCGTATTACCGCCTTT
GAGTGAGCTGATACCGCTCGCCGCAGCCGAACGACCGAGCGCAGCGAGTCAGTGAGCGAGGAAGCGGAAG
AGCGCCCAATACGCAAACCGCCTCTCCCCGCGCGTTGGCCGATTCATTAATGCAGCGGATCCAGACATGA
TAAGATACATTGATGAGTTTGGACAAACCACAACTAGAATGCAGTGAAAAAAATGCTTTATTTGTGAAAT
TTGTGATGCTATTGCTTTATTTGTAACCATTATAAGCTGCAATAAACAAGTTAGCTTTTTGCAAAAGCCT
AGGCCTCCAAAAAAGCCTCCTCACTACTTCTGGAATAGCTCAGAGGCCGAGGCGGCCTCGGCCTCTGCAT
AAATAAAAAAAATTAGTCAGCCATGGGGCGGAGAATGGGCGGAACTGGGCGGAGTTAGGGGCGGGATGGG
CGGAGTTAGGGGCGGGACTATGGTTGCTGACTAATTGAGATGCGGATCCGCTGGCACGACAGGTTTCCCG
ACTGGAAAGCGGGCAGTGAGCGCAACGCAATTAATGTGAGTTAGCTCACTCATTAGGCACCCCAGGCTTT
ACACTTTATGCTTCCGGCTCGTATGTTGTGTGGAATTGTGAGCGGATAACAATTTCACACAGGAAACAGC
TATGACCATGATTACGCCAAGCTTGGGCTGCAGGTCGAGGGATCTCCATAAGAGAAGAGGGACAGCTATG
ACTGGGAGTAGTCAGGAGAGGAGGAAAAATCTGGCTAGTAAAACATGTAAGGAAAATTTTAGGGATGTTA
AAGAAAAAAATAACACAAAACAAAATATAAAAAAAATCTAACCTCAAGTCAAGGCTTTTCTATGGAATAA
GGAATGGACAGCAGGGGGCTGTTTCATATACTGATGACCTCTTTATAGCCAACCTTTGTTCATGGCAGCC
AGCATATGGGCATATGTTGCCAAACTCTAAACCAAATACTCATTCTGATGTTTTAAATGATTTGCCCTCC
CATATGTCCTTCCGAGTGAGAGACACAAAAAATTCCAACACACTATTGCAATGAAAATAAATTTCCTTTA
TTAGCCAGAAGTCAGATGCTCAAGGGGCTTCATGATGTCCCCATAATTTTTGGCAGAGGGAAAAAGATCT
GCTAGCTCGAGCAGCTGAAGCTTTATTGAGGCTTAAGCAGTGGGTTCCCTAGTTAGCCAGAGAGCTCCCA
GGCTCAGATCTGGTCTAACCAGAGAGACCCAGTACAGGCAAAAAGCAGATCTTGTCTTCTTTGGGAGTGA
ATTAGCCCTTCCAGTCCCCCCTTTTCTTTTAAAAAGTGGCTAAGATCTACAGCTGCCTTGTAAGTCATTG
GTCTTAAAGGTACCGTAATCTTATCTAGAACCGGTTCACAGCACATGACGACTGGGAATCTGGGAACGCG
GGGCCATAGGGGGGCGCGGGGCTAATTGGGCACGGACGGTTAAGCTCGGTTGACTAGCGCGCCACGTGGG
AGGGACTGCCGGAGTTTCACGCTCTTCTTCGCTTGACTCATATTCATCATCTAAGTGTTTCGATTTCTTA
GTGCGTTTACCACCCATACGTGCCCATGGCTCTGCGGAATGCTGAGCTGTAGCTGCGGCTGCCCCTTCAG
GCTCCGGAATAGAGGTAGCCATCTTCGCTTTAGCTGCGGCTGCTGCCACAACGTTTTGGGGCTCTACCCA
GCGGGTTTTGGCTAACGCCTTGCCACTCTTAGTAGTCTTTGGGCGTGTCGCTGCTACCTCGCGTCCAGGG
CCGGTCTGTGGTACGCCTGAAGCAGCGCTCGGTCCTTCTGTCGCAGCCTCTTGGGCTGGAGCTGGGCGCT
TTGGGCGAGGAAAAGCCATCCCCGACACACCGGCAGGCTGAGTAAAATCAAAGACATCATTTTGACCAAG
AAAGGCCGTTGAAGGGCGATTAGCATCGACTTCGCGCGCACAAGGTGCTTGGCTGAAAGCGCACGCTGAC
GACGGGCCCTCCGTAGCAGCCTCCTGCGCTGGGCTCCCCGTTTGGGACTGAGCACTCGTAGCCGGAGCTT
CCGGGGCTGCCATCTTGGACGTAACTAACATTTGGCTCGTCTGTGGACTAGCTAAAGGCGGTTCGGGTGT
CGGCCCTTGAGCTTCTGCGGCGTAGGTGGTAGGCTGTGTATCCTCACCACTCACTTGGGGAGTTGCGACA
CGATGCGAGGCTACCCGGGAAGCGGCCGCACTTCCCCCGGAGCCTCCGCTTCCGCCCTTGTACAGCTCGT
CCATGCCGAGAGTGATCCCGGCGGCGGTCACGAACTCCAGCAGGACCATGTGATCGCGCTTCTCGTTGGG
GTCTTTGCTCAGCTTGGACTGGGTGCTCAGGTAGTGGTTGTCGGGCAGCAGCACGGGGCCGTCGCCGATG
GGGGTGTTCTGCTGGTAGTGGTCGGCGAGCTGCACGCTGCCGTCCTCGATGTTGTGGCGGATCTTGAAGT
TCACCTTGATGCCGTTCTTCTGCTTGTCGGCCATGATATAGACGTTGTGGCTGTTGTAGTTGTACTCCAG
CTTGTGCCCCAGGATGTTGCCGTCCTCCTTGAAGTCGATGCCCTTCAGCTCGATGCGGTTCACCAGGGTG
TCGCCCTCGAACTTCACCTCGGCGCGGGTCTTGTAGTTGCCGTCGTCCTTGAAGAAGATGGTGCGCTCCT
GGACGTAGCCTTCGGGCATGGCGGACTTGAAGAAGTCGTGCTGCTTCATGTGGTCGGGGTAGCGGCTGAA
GCACTGCACGCCGTAGGTCAGGGTGGTCACGAGGGTGGGCCAGGGCACGGGCAGCTTGCCGGTGGTGCAG
ATGAACTTCAGGGTCAGCTTGCCGTAGGTGGCATCGCCCTCGCCCTCGCCGGACACGCTGAACTTGTGGC
CGTTTACGTCGCCGTCCAGCTCGACCAGGATGGGCACCACCCCGGTGAACAGCTCCTCGCCCTTGCTCAC
CATGGTGGCGACCGGTGGATCCCGGGCCCGCGGTACCGTCGACTGCAGAATTCGGTTCACTAAACGAGCC
CGGTTCACTAAACGAGCTCTGCTTATATAGACCTCCCACCGTACACGCCTACCGCCCATTTGCGTCAATG
GGGCGGAGTTGTTACGACATTTTGGAAAGTCCCGTTGATTTTGGTGCCAAAACAAACTCCCATTGACGTC
AATGGGGTGGAGACTTGGAAATCCCCGTGAGTCAAACCGCTATCCACGCCCATTGATGTACTGCCAAAAC
CGCATCACCATGGTAATAGCGATGACTAATACGTAGATGTACTGCCAAGTAGGAAAGTCCCATAAGGTCA
TGTACTGGGCATAATGCCAGGCGGGCCATTTACCGTCATTGACGTCAATAGGGGGCGTACTTGGCATATG
ATACACTTGATGTACTGCCAAGTGGGCAGTTTACCGTAAATACTCCACCCATTGACGTCAATGGAAAGTC
CCTATTGGCGTTACTATGGGAACATACGTCATTATTGACGTCAATGGGCGGGGGTCGTTGGGCGGTCAGC
CAGGCGGGCCATTTACCGTAAGTTATGTAACGCGGAACTCCATATATGGGCTATGAACTAATGACCCCGT
AATTGATTACTATTAATAACTAGCACGCGTTCGAAGCTTGAGCTCGGTCCCCTCGGGGTTGGGAGGTGGG
TCTGAAACGATAATGGTGAATATCCCTGCCTAACTCTATTCACTATAGAAAGTACAGCAAAAACTATTCT
TAAACCTACCAAGCCTCCTACTATCATTATGAATAATTTTATATACCACAGCCAATTTGTTATGTTAAAC
CAATTCCACAAACTTGCCCATTTATCTAATTCCAATAATTCTTGTTCATTCTTTTCTTGCTGGTTTTGCG
ATTCTTCAATTAAGGAGTGTATTAAGCTTGTGTAATTGTTAATTTCTCTGTCCCACTCCATCCAGGTCGT
GTGATTCCAAATCTGTTCCAGAGATTTATTACTCCAACTAGCATTCCAAGGCACAGCAGTGGTGCAAATG
AGTTTTCCAGAGCAACCCCAAATCCCCAGGAGCTGTTGATCCTTTAGGTATCTTTCCACAGCCAGGATTC
TTGCCTGGAGCTGCTTGATGCCCCAGACTGTGAGTTGCAACAGATGCTGTTGCGCCTCAATAGCCCTCAG
CAAATTGTTCTGCTGCTGCACTATACCAGACAATAATTGTCTGGCCTGTACCGTCAGCGTCATTGACGCT
GCGCCCATAGTGCTTCCTGCTGCTCCCAAGAACCCAAGGAACAAAGCTCCTATTCCCACTGCTCTTTTTT
CTCTCTGCACCACTCTTCTCTTTGCCTTGGTGGGTGCTACTCCTAATGGTTCAATTTTTACTACTTTATA
TTTATATAATTCACTTCTCCAATTGTCCCTCATATCTCCTCCTTATGGTGTTTTACTAAACTTTTCCATG
TTCTAATCCTCATCCTGTCTACTTGCCACACAATCATCACCTGCCATCTGTTTTCCATAATCCCTAATGA
TCTTTGCTTTTCTTCTTGGCACTACTTTTATGTCACTATTATCTTGTATTACTACTGCCCCTTCACCTTT
CCAGAGGAGCTTTGCTGGTCCTTTCCAAAGTGGATTTCTGCTGTCCCTGTAATAAACCCGAAAATTTTGA
ATTTTTGTAATTTGTTTTTGTAATTCTTTAGTTTGTATGTCTGTTGCTATTATGTCTACTATTCTTTCCC
CTGCACTGTACCCCCCAATCCCCCCTTTTCTTTTAAAATTGTGGATGAATACTGCCATTTGTACTGCTGT
CTTAAGATGTTCAGCCTGATCTCTTACCTGTCCTATAATTTTCTTTAATTCTTTATTCATAGATTCTACT
ACTCCTTGACTTTGGGGATTGTAGGGAATTTCCAGGTCTGAAGATCCTGCTGCTTGCTGTGCTTTTTTCT
TACTTTTGTTTTGCTCTTCCTCTATCTTGTCTAAAGCTTCCTTGGTGTCTTTTATCTCTATCCTTTGATG
CACACAATAGAGGGTTGCTACTGTATTATATAATGATCTAAGTTCTTCTGATCCTGTCTGAAGGGATGGT
TGTAGCTGTCCCAGTATTTGTCTACAGCCTTCTGATGTTTCTAACAGGCCAGTATTAACTGCGAATCGTT
CTAGCTCCCTGCTTGCCCATACTATATGTTTTAATTTATATTTTTTCTTTCCCCCTGGCCTTAACCGAAT
TTTTTCCCATCGCGATCTAATTCTCCCCCGCTTAATACTGACGCTCTCGCACCCATCTCTCTCCTTCTAG
CCTCCGCTAGTCAAAATTTTTGGCGTACTCACCAGTCGCCGCCCCTCGCCTCTTGCCGTGCGCGCTTCAG
CAAGCCGAGTCCTGCGTCGAGAGAGCTCCTCTGGTTTCCCTTTCGCTTTCAAGTCCCTGTTCGGGCGCCA
CTGCTAGAGATTTTCCACACTGACTAAAAGGGTCTGAGGGATCTCTAGTTACCAGAGTCACACAACAGAC
GGGCACACACTACTTGAAGCACTCAAGGCAAGCTTTATTGAGGCTTAAGCAGTGGGTTCCCTAGTTAGCC
AGAGAGCTCCCAGGCTCAGATCTGGTCTAACCAGAGAGACCCAGTACAGGCAAAAAGCAGCTGCTTATAT
GCAGGATCTGAGGGCTCGCCACTCCCCAGTCCCGCCCAGGCCACGCCTCCCATGGTAATAGCGATGACTA
ATACGTAGATGTACTGCCAAGTAGGAAAGTCCCATAAGGTCATGTACTGGGCATAATGCCAGGCGGGCCA
TTTACCGTCATTGACGTCAATAGGGGGCGTACTTGGCATATGATACACTTGATGTACTGCCAAGTGGGCA
GTTTACCGTAAATACTCCACCCATTGACGTCAATGGAAAGTCCCTATTGGCGTTACTATGGGAACATACG
TCATTATTGACGTCAATGGGCGGGGGTCGTTGGGCGGTCAGCCAGGCGGGCCATTTACCGTAAGTTATGT
AACGCGGAACTCCATATATGGGCTATGAACTAATGACCCCGTAATTGATTACTATTAATAACTAGTCAAT
AATCAATGTCGACCCAGGTGGCACTTTTCGGGGAAATGTGCGCGGAACCCCTATTTGTTTATTTTTCTAA
ATACATTCAAATATGTATCCGCTCATGAGACAATAACCCTGATAAATGCTTCAATAATATTGAAAAAGGA
AGAGTATGAGTATTCAACATTTCCGTGTCGCCCTTATTCCCTTTTTTGCGGCATTTTGCCTTCCTGTTTT
TGCTCACCCAGAAACGCTGGTGAAAGTAAAAGATGCTGAAGATCAGTTGGGTGCACGAGTGGGTTACATC
GAACTGGATCTCAACAGCGGTAAGATCCTTGAGAGTTTTCGCCCCGAAGAACGTTTTCCAATGATGAGCA
CTTTTAAAGTTCTGCTATGTGGCGCGGTATTATCCCGTATTGACGCCGGGCAAGAGCAACTCGGTCGCCG
CATACACTATTCTCAGAATGACTTGGTTGAGTACTCACCAGTCACAGAAAAGCATCTTACGGATGGCATG
ACAGTAAGAGAATTATGCAGTGCTGCCATAACCATGAGTGATAACACTGCGGCCAACTTACTTCTGACAA
CGATCGGAGGACCGAAGGAGCTAACCGCTTTTTTGCACAACATGGGGGATCATGTAACTCGCCTTGATCG
TTGGGAACCGGAGCTGAATGAAGCCATACCAAACGACGAGCGTGACACCACGATGCCTGTAGCAATGGCA
ACAACGTTGCGCAAACTATTAACTGGCGAACTACTTACTCTAGCTTCCCGGCAACAATTAATAGACTGGA
TGGAGGCGGATAAAGTTGCAGGACCACTTCTGCGCTCGGCCCTTCCGGCTGGCTGGTTTATTGCTGATAA
ATCTGGAGCCGGTGAGCGTGGGTCTCGCGGTATCATTGCAGCACTGGGGCCAGATGGTAAGCCCTCCCGT
ATCGTAGTTATCTACACGACGGGGAGTCAGGCAACTATGGATGAACGAAATAGACAGATCGCTGAGATAG
GTGCCTCACTGATTAAGCATTGGTAACTGTCAGACCAAGTTTACTCATATATACTTTAGATTGATTTAAA
ACTTCATTTTTAATTTAAAAGGATCTAGGTGAAGATCCTTTTTGATAATCTCATGACCAAAATCCCTTAA
CGTGAGTTTTCGTTCCACTGAGCGTCAGACCCCGTAGAAAAGATCAAAGGATCTTC
Features (pLannotate 1.2.2; 29 found; start..end, strand, type, name):
      1..589     +  rep_origin     ori: high-copy-number ColE1/pMB1/pBR322/pUC origin of replication
    772..826     +  CDS            lacI (fragment): lac repressor; lacI; The lac repressor binds to the lac operator to inhibit transcription in E. coli. This inhibition can be relieved by adding lactose or isopropyl-β-D-thiogalactopyranoside (IPTG).
    828..962     -  polyA_signal   SV40 poly(A) signal: SV40 polyadenylation signal
    982..1117    -  rep_origin     SV40 ori: SV40 origin of replication
   1141..1163    -  promoter       SV40 promoter (fragment): SV40 enhancer and early promoter
   1170..1209    +  CDS            lacI (fragment): lac repressor; lacI; The lac repressor binds to the lac operator to inhibit transcription in E. coli. This inhibition can be relieved by adding lactose or isopropyl-β-D-thiogalactopyranoside (IPTG).
   1222..1243    +  protein_bind   CAP binding site: CAP binding activates transcription in the presence of cAMP. E. coli catabolite activator protein
   1258..1288    +  promoter       lac promoter: promoter for the E. coli lac operon
   1296..1312    +  protein_bind   lac operator: The lac repressor binds to the lac operator to inhibit transcription in E. coli. This inhibition can be relieved by adding lactose or isopropyl-β-D-thiogalactopyranoside (IPTG). lac repressor encoded by lacI
   1697..1752    -  polyA_signal   β-globin poly(A) signal: rabbit β-globin polyadenylation signal (Gil and Proudfoot, 1987)
   1838..1973    -  LTR            3' LTR (ΔU3) (fragment): self-inactivating 3' long terminal repeat (LTR) from HIV-1
   1975..2043    -  CDS            nef (fragment): NEF_HV1Z2 - Experimental evidence at protein level: Swiss-Prot protein existence level 1. Extracellular Nef protein targets CD4(+) T-lymphocytes for apoptosis by interacting with CXCR4 surface receptors. From Human immunodeficiency virus type 1 group M subtype D (isolate Z2/CDC-Z34) (HIV-1).
   2069..2884    -  CDS            MAGED4 (fragment): MAGD4_HUMAN - Also known as KIAA1859, MAGED4A, MAGEE1. Experimental evidence at protein level: Swiss-Prot protein existence level 1. May enhance ubiquitin ligase activity of RING-type zinc finger-containing E3 ubiquitin-protein ligases. Proposed to act through recruitment and/or stabilization of the Ubl-conjugating enzyme (E2) at the E3:substrate complex. From Homo sapiens (Human).
   2927..3643    -  CDS            mEGFP: mEGFP is a basic (constitutively fluorescent) green fluorescent protein published in 2002, derived from Aequorea victoria. It has moderate acid sensitivity.
   3657..3694    -  misc_feature   MCS (fragment): multiple cloning site
   3693..3709    -  promoter       tight TRE promoter (fragment): Tet-responsive promoter PTight, consisting of seven tet operator sequences followed by the minimal CMV promoter
   3725..3928    -  promoter       CMV promoter: human cytomegalovirus (CMV) immediate early promoter
   3929..4232    -  enhancer       CMV enhancer: human cytomegalovirus immediate early enhancer
   4300..4316    -  misc_feature   MCS (fragment): multiple cloning site
   4316..4341    -  CDS            Rev (fragment): human immunodeficiency virus 1 (HIV-1) Rev protein; rev; enhances nuclear export of unspliced and incompletely spliced viral mRNAs
   4718..4951    -  misc_feature   RRE: The Rev response element (RRE) of HIV-1 allows for Rev-dependent mRNA export from the nucleus to the cytoplasm.
   5085..5168    -  CDS            vif (fragment): VIF_HV1BR - Experimental evidence at protein level: Swiss-Prot protein existence level 1. Counteracts the innate antiviral activity of host APOBEC3F and APOBEC3G. Forms a complex with host APOBEC3F and APOBEC3G thus preventing the entry of these lethally hypermutating enzymes into progeny virions. Recruits an active E3 ubiquitin ligase complex composed of elongin BC, CUL5, and RBX2 to induce polyubiquitination of APOBEC3G and APOBEC3F. In turn, they are directed to the 26S proteasome for degradation. Vif interaction with APOBEC3G also blocks its cytidine deaminase activity in a proteasome-inde
   5311..5428    -  misc_feature   cPPT/CTS: central polypurine tract and central termination sequence of HIV-1
   5577..5936    -  CDS            HIV-1 gag (fragment): gag protein from human immunodeficiency virus 1; gag
   5920..6045    -  misc_feature   HIV-1 Ψ: packaging signal of human immunodeficiency virus type 1
   6092..6349    -  LTR            5' LTR (truncated): truncated 5' long terminal repeat (LTR) from HIV-1
   6351..6730    -  enhancer       CMV enhancer: human cytomegalovirus immediate early enhancer
   6761..6865    +  promoter       AmpR promoter: bla
   6866..7726    +  CDS            AmpR: β-lactamase; bla; confers resistance to ampicillin, carbenicillin, and related antibiotics
