[The description below was written by a language model from this plasmid's Addgene catalogue record and pLannotate feature annotations shown in this document.]
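Description:
CL20_mEGFP_Vidr_014 is a mammalian expression plasmid built on the CL20 backbone. The catalogue lists it simply as a mammalian expression vector, but the annotated features show the architecture of a self-inactivating HIV-1-derived lentiviral transfer vector. It is propagated in E. coli through a high-copy ColE1/pUC-type origin and selected with ampicillin via the β-lactamase gene. The viral cassette lies on the reverse strand of the roughly 7.9 kb sequence. It begins with a CMV enhancer fused to a truncated 5' LTR, an arrangement that typically allows Tat-independent production of the genomic RNA. This is followed by the Ψ packaging signal with a partial gag segment, the cPPT/CTS element that aids nuclear import of the reverse-transcribed genome, and the Rev response element for Rev-dependent export of unspliced RNA. The cassette ends in a ΔU3 3' LTR fragment, backed by a rabbit β-globin polyadenylation signal. Short matches to vif, nef, Rev, lacI and a Tet-responsive promoter appear to be residual fragments rather than functional parts. An SV40 origin and SV40 poly(A) signal also sit in the backbone.

The payload is driven by an internal CMV enhancer/promoter and encodes monomeric EGFP fused to the N terminus of Vidr_014. This insert is an unmutated intrinsically disordered region from the human protein MAGD4 (MAGED4), and the depositor's note indicates it spans residues 132 to 403, which is consistent with the annotated MAGED4 fragment. No mammalian selection marker is annotated, so expressing cells would be identified by green fluorescence. The stated purpose is to express this fluorescently tagged IDR in mammalian cells. The associated study concerns protein condensate formation and its links to RNA biology, suggesting use in imaging the region's localisation or condensate behaviour.
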