Addgene plasmid #244781: CL20_mEGFP_Vidr_014
Purpose: Express mEGFP-tagged intrinsically disordered protein (IDR), Vidr_014, derived from human protein MAGD4
Depositing lab: Richard Kriwacki. Depositing organization: St. Jude Children's Research Hospital. Publication: Proteome-wide computational analyses reveal links between protein condensate formation and RNA biology. Maiti S, Tripathi S, Baggett DW, Phillips AH, Park CG, Wang J, Wahiduzzaman, Freyaldenhoven WT, Kinger S, Pioso BJ, Bollinger JC, Somjee R, Lang B, Babu MM, Kriwacki RW. Sci Adv. 2025 Dec 5;11(49):eady1420. doi: 10.1126/sciadv.ady1420. Epub 2025 Dec 3. PubMed 41337585.
Backbone
  Vector backbone: CL20
  Vector type: Mammalian Expression
Growth in bacteria
  Bacterial resistance: Ampicillin, 100 μg/mL
  Growth temperature: 37°C
  Growth strain: NEB Stable
  Copy number: High Copy
Gene/Insert
  Gene/Insert name: Vidr_014
  Species: H. sapiens (human)
  Mutation: Unmutated
  Tag / fusion protein: monomeric EGFP (N terminal on insert)
  Cloning method: Restriction Enzyme; 5′ cloning site Unknown (unknown if destroyed)
Terms and licenses: Academic/Nonprofit Terms; Industry Terms: Not Available to Industry
Depositor comments: MAGD4_132_403
How to cite: CL20_mEGFP_Vidr_014 was a gift from Richard Kriwacki (Addgene plasmid # 244781 ; http://n2t.net/addgene:244781 ; RRID:Addgene_244781)
